Addgene plasmid #13375: pMXs-c-Myc
Purpose: Retroviral expression of mouse c-Myc
Depositing lab: Shinya Yamanaka. Depositing organization: Kyoto University, Center for iPS Cell Research and Application. Publication: Induction of pluripotent stem cells from mouse embryonic and adult fibroblast cultures by defined factors. Takahashi K, Yamanaka S. Cell. 2006 Aug 25. 126(4):663-76. 10.1016/j.cell.2006.07.024 PubMed 16904174.
Backbone
  Vector backbone: pMXs
  Backbone size w/o insert (bp): 4600
  Vector type: Mammalian Expression, Retroviral
Growth in bacteria
  Bacterial resistance: Ampicillin, 100 μg/mL
  Growth temperature: 37°C
  Growth strain: DH5alpha
  Copy number: High Copy
Gene/Insert
  Gene/Insert name: myelocytomatosis oncogene (alt name: c-Myc)
  Species: M. musculus (mouse)
  Insert size (bp): 1320
  Mutation: None
  Entrez Gene: Myc (a.k.a. Myc2, Niard, Nird, bHLHe39)
  Cloning method: Restriction Enzyme
  Sequencing primers: 5′ pMX-S1811
Resource information
  A portion of this plasmid was derived from a plasmid made by: pMXs is from Dr. Toshio Kitamura of the University of Tokyo, the Institute of Medical Science. If you use this plasmid in a paper, please cite: Retrovirus-mediated gene transfer and expression cloning: powerful tools in functional genomics. Exp Hematol. 2003 Nov;31(11):1007-14. Kitamura T, Koshino Y, Shibata F, Oki T, Nakajima H, Nosaka T, Kumagai H.
Terms and licenses: Academic/Nonprofit Terms; Industry Terms: Not Available to Industry
Depositor comments: The sequence of primer pMX-S1811 is GAC GGC ATC GCA GCT TGG ATA CAC.
How to cite: pMXs-c-Myc was a gift from Shinya Yamanaka (Addgene plasmid # 13375 ; http://n2t.net/addgene:13375 ; RRID:Addgene_13375)
