[The description below was written by a language model from this plasmid's Addgene catalogue record and pLannotate feature annotations shown in this document.]
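Description:
pMXs-c-Myc is a Moloney murine leukemia virus-based retroviral expression vector carrying the wild-type mouse c-Myc (myelocytomatosis oncogene) coding sequence in the pMXs backbone. It is maintained in E. coli as a high-copy plasmid through a ColE1/pUC-type origin and selected with ampicillin via the β-lactamase gene and its own promoter. The feature table shows no mammalian drug-resistance marker or reporter, so transduced cells are not selectable through the vector itself. A short lacI fragment is also annotated and appears to be a backbone remnant.

The proviral cassette lies on the reverse strand of the sequenced record and is bounded by two long terminal repeats. One of these is labelled by the annotation software as a 3' LTR of murine embryonic stem cell virus type, but by position it sits upstream of the payload. No separate internal promoter is annotated, so c-Myc expression is presumably driven by this upstream LTR. Following that LTR are the packaging signal (Ψ), a truncated gag lacking its start codon, which extends the packaging region, and a pol fragment containing the splice acceptor, which allows a spliced transcript for the insert. The roughly 1.3 kb Myc open reading frame comes next, flanked by attB1 and attB2 sites. These suggest a Gateway-recombination step in the construct's history, although the catalogue lists restriction-enzyme cloning. No epitope tag is annotated.

Because the vector lacks functional gag, pol and env genes, these must be supplied in trans by a packaging cell line to produce replication-defective virus that integrates the cassette into dividing target cells. The plasmid was deposited in connection with work on inducing pluripotent stem cells from mouse embryonic and adult fibroblasts by defined factors, where c-Myc is one of the delivered reprogramming genes.
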