Features (pLannotate 1.2.2; 13 found; start..end, strand, type, name):
      2..54      +  CDS            lacI (fragment): lac repressor; lacI; The lac repressor binds to the lac operator to inhibit transcription in E. coli. This inhibition can be relieved by adding lactose or isopropyl-β-D-thiogalactopyranoside (IPTG).
    120..711     -  LTR            LTR: long terminal repeat from Moloney murine leukemia virus
    906..930     +  protein_bind   attB2: mutant version of attB; recombination site for the Gateway® BP reaction BP Clonase™
    950..2266    -  CDS            Myc: MYC_MOUSE - Experimental evidence at protein level: Swiss-Prot protein existence level 1. Transcription factor that binds DNA in a non-specific manner, yet also specifically recognizes the core sequence 5'-CAC[GA]TG-3'. Activates the transcription of growth-related genes. Binds to the VEGFA promoter, promoting VEGFA production and subsequent sprouting angiogenesis. Regulator of somatic reprogramming, controls self-renewal of embryonic stem cells. Functions with TAF6L to activate target gene expression through RNA polymerase II pause release (PubMed:31005419). From Mus musculus (Mouse).
   2287..2311    -  protein_bind   attB1: mutant version of attB; recombination site for the Gateway® BP reaction BP Clonase™
   2362..2736    -  misc_feature   pol region: Moloney murine leukemia virus (MMLV) pol region containing the splice acceptor site
   2746..3162    -  CDS            gag (truncated): truncated Moloney murine leukemia virus (MMLV) gag gene lacking the start codon
   3239..3327    -  misc_feature   MESV Ψ (fragment): packaging signal of murine embryonic stem cell virus
   3379..3578    -  misc_feature   MMLV Ψ: packaging signal of Moloney murine leukemia virus (MMLV)
   3642..4158    -  LTR            3' LTR: 3' long terminal repeat from murine embryonic stem cell virus
   4189..4293    +  promoter       AmpR promoter: bla
   4294..5154    +  CDS            AmpR: β-lactamase; bla; confers resistance to ampicillin, carbenicillin, and related antibiotics
   5318..5906    +  rep_origin     ori: high-copy-number ColE1/pMB1/pBR322/pUC origin of replication
>Addgene plasmid #13375 | pMXs-c-Myc | addgene full sequence | sequence record 115898 | Addgene NGS Result
AGCGCCCAATACGCAAACCGCCTCTCCCCGCGCGTTGGCCGATTCATTAATGCAACTATGGCCATTTAAT
GTAAATACTTAAGAAAAAAAACCAAATTAATTTTGATACATGCTGCATGTGAAAGACCCCCGCTGACGGG
TAGTCAATCACTCAGAGGAGACCCTCCCAAGGAACAGCGAGACCACAAGTCGGATGCAACTGCAAGAGGG
TTTATTGGATACACGGGTACCCGGGCGACTCAGTCAATCGGAGGACTGGCGCGCCGAGTGAGGGGTTGTG
GGCTCTTTTATTGAGCTCGGGGAGCAGAAGCGCGCGAACAGAAGCGAGAAGCGAACTGATTGGTTAGTTC
AAATAAGGCACAGGGTCATTTCAGGTCCTTGGGGCACCCTGGAAACATCTGATGGTTCTCTAGAAACTGC
TGAGGGCTGGACCGCATCTGGGGACCATCTGTTCTTGGCCCTGAGCCGGGGCAGGAACTGCTTACCACAG
ATATCCTGTTTGGCCCATATTCAGCTGTTCCATCTGTTCTTGGCCCTGAGCCGGGGCAGGAACTGCTTAC
CACAGATATCCTGTTTGGCCCATATTCAGCTGTTCCATCTGTTCCTGACCTTGATCTGAACTTCTCTATT
CTCAGTTATGTATTTTTCCATGCCTTGCAAAATGGCGTTACTTAAGCTAGCTTGCCAAACCTACAGGTGG
GGTCTTTCATTCCCCCCTTTTTCTGGAGACTAAATAAAATCTTTTATTTTATCGTCGACCACTGTGCTGG
CGGCCGCTCGAGTTTAAATAGTACATAATGGATTTCCTTACGCGAAATACGGGCAGACATGGCCTGCCCG
GTTATTATTATTTTTGACACCAGACCAACTGGTAATGGTAGCGACCGGCGCTCAGCTGGAATATCACCAC
TTTGTACAAGAAAGCTGGGTCGGCGCGCCCACCCTTTTATGCACCAGAGTTTCGAAGCTGTTCGAGTTTG
TGTTTCAACTGTTCTCGTCGTTTCCTCAATAAGTCCTTTTCAGAGGTGAGCTTGTGCTCGTCTGCTTGAA
TGGACAGGATGTAGGCGGTGGCTTTTTTGAGGATCACTACCTTGGGGGCCTTTTCGTTGTTTTCCAATTC
AGGGATCTGGTCACGCAGGGCAAAAAAGCTGCGCTTCAGCTCGTTCCTCCTCTGACGTTCCAAGACGTTG
TGTGTCCGCCTCTTGTCGTTTTCCTCCGTGTCTGAGGACCTGGGGCTGGAGCACTTGCGGTTGTTGCTGA
TCTGCTTCAGGACCCTGCCACTGTCCAACTTGGCCCTCTTGGCAGCTGGATAGTCCTTCCTTGTGGAGGG
GGGTGCGGCGTAGTTGTGCTGGTGAGTGGAGACGTGGCACCTCTTGAGGACCAGTGGGCTGTGCGGAGGT
TTGCTGTGGCCTCGGGATGGAGATGAGCCCGACTCCGACCTCTTGGCAGGGGTTTGCCTCTTCTCCACAG
ACACCACATCAATTTCTTCCTCATCTTCTTGCTCTTCTTCAGAGTCGCTGCTGGTGGTGGGCGGTGTCTC
CTCATGCAGCACTAGGGGCTCAGGGCTGGCCCGTGGGGAGGACTCGGAGGACAGCAGCGAGTCCGAGGAA
GGAGAGAAGGCCGTGGAATCGGACGAGGTACAGGATTTGGGCGAGCTGCTGTCGTTGAGCGGGTAGGGAA
AGACCACTGAGGGGTCAATGCACTCGGACGCGGCGGCGGTGAGGTCCTGCAGGTACAGGCTGGAGGTGGA
GCAGACGCTGTGCCCGCGGGCGGGGCTCAGGCTGGTGCTGTCTTTGCGCGCAGCCTGGTAGGAGGCCAGC
TTCTCCGAGACCAGCTTGGCAGCGGCTGAGAAACCGCTCCACATACAGTCCTGGATGATGATGTTCTTGA
TGAAGGTCTCGTCGTCAGGATCGCAGATGAAGCTCTGGTTCACCATGTCTCCTCCAAGTAACTCGGTCAT
CATCTCCAGCTGATCGGCGGTGGAGAAGTTGCCACCGCCGCCGTCATCGTCTTCCCTTGGGGAGAAGGAC
GTAGCGACCGCAACATAGGATGGAGAGCAGAGCCCGGAGCGGCGGCTCGGGGACAGGGGCGGGGTGGGAA
GCAGCTCGAATTTCTTCCAGATATCCTCACTGGGCGCGGGCGGCTGCAGCTCGCTCTGCTGTTGCTGGTG
ATAGAAATTCTCTTCCTCGTCGCAGATGAAATAGGGCTGTACGGAGTCGTAGTCGAGGTCATAGTTCCTG
TTGGTGAAGTTCACGTTGAGGGGCATGGTGAAGGGGGCGGCCGCGGAGCCTGCTTTTTTGTACAAACTTG
TGATTTCCCGTACCACCACACTGGGATCCTTAATTAACTAGCTAGATCCGGCAGTCTAGAGGATGGTCCA
CCCCCGGGGTCGGCAGCCTTCACGTGGGCGGCGTGTATCCAAGCTGCGATGCCGTCTACTTTGAGGGCGG
TGGGGGTGGTCAGCAGGACTGTGTAAGGTCCTTTCCAGCGAGGTTCTAGGTTCTTAGTCTGGTGTCGGCG
GACCCACACTGTGTCGCCGACTCGGTAAGGGTGAGGTACCACCGGTCGGTCCAGTTGTTCTTGGTAGGCT
GCCGCCAGAGGTCTCCAGACTTCGTGCTGGACTAAGTAGAGAGCCTGTAAGTGAGCTTGGAGAGAGGGGC
TGTTAGTAACTCTTGTCATGTCAGGGTCAGGGAAGTTTACAAGGGGCGGGGGTGCCCCATATAAGATCTC
ATATGGCCATATGGGGGCGCCTAGAGAAGGAGTGAGGGCTGGATAAAGGGAGGATCGAGGCGGGGTCGAA
CGAGGAGGTTCAAGGGGGAGAGACGGGGCGGATGGAGGAAGAGGAGGCGGAGGCTTAGGGTGTACAAAGG
GCTTGACCCAGGGAGGGGGGTCAAAAGCCAAGGCTTCCCAGGTCACGATGTAGGGGACCTGGTCTGGGTG
TCCATGCGGGCCAGGTGAAAAGACCTTGATCTTAACCTGGGTGATGAGGTCTCGGTTAAAGGTGCCGTCT
CGCGGCCATCCGACGTTAAAGGTTGGCCATTCTGCAGAGCAGAAGGTAACCCAACGTCTCTTCTTGACAT
CTACCGACTGGTTGTGAGCGATCCGCTCGACATCTTTCCAGTGACCTAAGGTCAAACTTAAGGGAGTGGT
AACAGTCTGGCCCTAATTTTCAGACAAATACAGAAACACAGTCAGACAGAGACAACACAGAACGATGCTG
CAGCAGACAAGACGCGCGGCGCGGCTTCGGTCCCAAACCGAAAGCAAAAATTCAGACGGAGGCGGGAACT
GTTTTAGGTTCTCGTCTCCTACCAGAACCACATATCCCTCCTATTAGGGGGGTGCACCAAAGAGTCCAAA
ACGATCGGGATTTTTGGACTCAGGTCGGGCCACAAAAACGGCCCCCGAAGTCCCTGGGACGTCTCCCAGG
GTTGCGGCCGGGTGTTCCGAACTCGTCAGTTCCACCACGGGTCCGCCAGATACAGAGCTAGTTAGCTAAC
TAGTACCGACGCAGGCGCATAAAATCAGTCATAGACACTAGACAATCGGACAGACACAGATAAGTTGCTG
GCCAGCTTACCTCCCGGTGGTGGGTCGGTGGTCCCTGGGCAGGGGTCTCCCGATCCCGGACGAGCCCCCA
AATGAAAGACCCCCGCTGACGGGTAGTCAATCACTCAGAGGAGACCCTCCCAAGGAACAGCGAGACCACA
AGTCGGATGCAACTGCAAGAGGGTTTATTGGATACACGGGTACCCGGGCGACTCAGTCAATCGGAGGACT
GGCGCCCCGAGTGAGGGGTTGTGGGCTCTTTTATTGAGCTCGGGGAGCAGAAGCGCGCGAACAGAAGCGA
GAAGCGAACTGATTGGTTAGTTCAAATAAGGCACAGGGTCATTTCAGGTCCTTGGGGCACCCTGGAAACA
TCTGATGGTTCTCTAGAAACTGCTGAGGGCTGGACCGCATCTGGGGACCATCTGTTCTTGGCCCTGAGCC
GGGGCAGGAACTGCTTACCACAGATATCCTGTTTGGCCCATATTCAGCTGTTCCATCTGTTCCTGACCTT
GATCTGAACTTTTCTATTCTCAGTTATGTATTTTTCCATGCCTTGCAAAATGGCGTTACTTAAGCTAGCT
TGCCAAACCTACAGGTGGGGTCTTTCATTATGCAGGTGGCACTTTTCGGGGAAATGTGCGCGGAACCCCT
ATTTGTTTATTTTTCTAAATACATTCAAATATGTATCCGCTCATGAGACAATAACCCTGATAAATGCTTC
AATAATATTGAAAAAGGAAGAGTATGAGTATTCAACATTTCCGTGTCGCCCTTATTCCCTTTTTTGCGGC
ATTTTGCCTTCCTGTTTTTGCTCACCCAGAAACGCTGGTGAAAGTAAAAGATGCTGAAGATCAGTTGGGT
GCACGAGTGGGTTACATCGAACTGGATCTCAACAGCGGTAAGATCCTTGAGAGTTTTCGCCCCGAAGAAC
GTTTTCCAATGATGAGCACTTTTAAAGTTCTGCTATGTGGCGCGGTATTATCCCGTATTGACGCCGGGCA
AGAGCAACTCGGTCGCCGCATACACTATTCTCAGAATGACTTGGTTGAGTACTCACCAGTCACAGAAAAG
CATCTTACGGATGGCATGACAGTAAGAGAATTATGCAGTGCTGCCATAACCATGAGTGATAACACTGCGG
CCAACTTACTTCTGACAACGATCGGAGGACCGAAGGAGCTAACCGCTTTTTTGCACAACATGGGGGATCA
TGTAACTCGCCTTGATCGTTGGGAACCGGAGCTGAATGAAGCCATACCAAACGACGAGCGTGACACCACG
ATGCCTGTAGCAATGGCAACAACGTTGCGCAAACTATTAACTGGCGAACTACTTACTCTAGCTTCCCGGC
AACAATTAATAGACTGGATGGAGGCGGATAAAGTTGCAGGACCACTTCTGCGCTCGGCCCTTCCGGCTGG
CTGGTTTATTGCTGATAAATCTGGAGCCGGTGAGCGTGGGTCTCGCGGTATCATTGCAGCACTGGGGCCA
GATGGTAAGCCCTCCCGTATCGTAGTTATCTACACGACGGGGAGTCAGGCAACTATGGATGAACGAAATA
GACAGATCGCTGAGATAGGTGCCTCACTGATTAAGCATTGGTAACTGTCAGACCAAGTTTACTCATATAT
ACTTTAGATTGATTTGCGGCCGGCCGCAAAAGGATCTAGGTGAAGATCCTTTTTGATAATCTCATGACCA
AAATCCCTTAACGTGAGTTTTCGTTCCACTGAGCGTCAGACCCCGTAGAAAAGATCAAAGGATCTTCTTG
AGATCCTTTTTTTCTGCGCGTAATCTGCTGCTTGCAAACAAAAAAACCACCGCTACCAGCGGTGGTTTGT
TTGCCGGATCAAGAGCTACCAACTCTTTTTCCGAAGGTAACTGGCTTCAGCAGAGCGCAGATACCAAATA
CTGTTCTTCTAGTGTAGCCGTAGTTAGGCCACCACTTCAAGAACTCTGTAGCACCGCCTACATACCTCGC
TCTGCTAATCCTGTTACCAGTGGCTGCTGCCAGTGGCGATAAGTCGTGTCTTACCGGGTTGGACTCAAGA
CGATAGTTACCGGATAAGGCGCAGCGGTCGGGCTGAACGGGGGGTTCGTGCACACAGCCCAGCTTGGAGC
GAACGACCTACACCGAACTGAGATACCTACAGCGTGAGCTATGAGAAAGCGCCACGCTTCCCGAAGGGAG
AAAGGCGGACAGGTATCCGGTAAGCGGCAGGGTCGGAACAGGAGAGCGCACGAGGGAGCTTCCAGGGGGA
AACGCCTGGTATCTTTATAGTCCTGTCGGGTTTCGCCACCTCTGACTTGAGCGTCGATTTTTGTGATGCT
CGTCAGGGGGGCGGAGCCTATGGAAAAACGCCAGCAACGCGGCCTTTTTACGGTTCCTGGCCTTTTGCTG
GCCTTTTGCTCACATGTTCTTTCCTGCGTTATCCCCTGATTCTGTGGATAACCGTATTACCGCCTTTGAG
TGAGCTGATACCGCTCGCCGCAGCCGAACGACCGAGCGCAGCGAGTCAGTGAGCGAGGAAGCGGAAG
