>Addgene plasmid #13375 | pMXs-c-Myc | addgene partial sequence | sequence record 19755 | 13375 with pBMN5'
CATCCTCTAGACTGCCGGATCTAGCTAGTTAATTAAGGATCCCAGTGTGGTGGTACGGGAAATCACAAGT
TTGTACAAAAAAGCAGGCTCCGCGGCCGCCCCCTTCACCATGCCCCTCAACGTGAACTTCACCAACAGGA
ACTATGACCTCGACTACGACTCCGTACAGCCCTATTTCATCTGCGACGAGGAAGAGAATTTCTATCACCA
GCAACAGCAGAGCGAGCTGCAGCCGCCCGCGCCCAGTGAGGATATCTGGAAGAAATTCGAGCTGCTTCCC
ACCCCGCCCCTGTCCCCGAGCCGCCGCTCCGGGCTCTGCTCTCCATCCTATGTTGCGGTCGCTACGTCCT
TCTCCCCAAGGGAAGACGATGACGGCGGCGGTGGCAACTTCTCCACCGCCGATCAGCTGGAGATGATGAC
CGAGTTACTTGGAGGAGACATGGTGAACCAGAGCTTCATCTGCGATCCTGACGACGAGACCTTCATCAAG
AACATCATCATCCAGGACTGTATGTGGAGCGGTTTCTCAGCCGCTGCCAAGCTGGTCTCGGAGAAGCTGG
CCTCCTACCAGGCTGCGCGCAAAGACAGCACCAGCCTGAGCCCCGCCCGCGGGCACAGCGTCTGCTCCAC
CTCCAGCCTGTACCTGCAGGACCTCACCGCCGCCGCGTCCGAGTGCATTGACCCCTCAGTGGTCTTTCCC
TACCCGCTCAACGACAGCAGCTCGCCCAAATCCTGTACCTCGTCCGATTCCACGGCCTTCTCTCCTTCCT
CGGACTCGCTGCTGTCCTCCGAGTCCTCCCCACGGGCCAGCCCTGAGCCCCTAGTGCTGCATGAGGAGAC
ACCGCCCACCACCAGCAGCGACTCTGA
